Addgene plasmid #161194: pDONR221-SLC25A29_STOP
Purpose: Gateway entry clone with codon-optimized ORF sequence for subcloning into custom expression vectors. Contains a STOP codon at the end of the codon-optimized ORF sequence.
Depositing lab: RESOLUTE Consortium & Giulio Superti-Furga. Depositing organization: CeMM Research Center for Molecular Medicine. Publication: The RESOLUTE consortium: unlocking SLC transporters for drug discovery. Superti-Furga G, Lackner D, Wiedmer T, Ingles-Prieto A, Barbosa B, Girardi E, Goldmann U, Gurtl B, Klavins K, Klimek C, Lindinger S, Lineiro-Retes E, Muller AC, Onstein S, Redinger G, Reil D, Sedlyarov V, Wolf G, Crawford M, Everley R, ... Steppan CM. Nat Rev Drug Discov. 2020 Jul;19(7):429-430. doi: 10.1038/d41573-020-00056-6. PubMed 32265506.
Backbone
  Vector backbone: pDONR221
  Backbone manufacturer: ThermoFisher Scientific
  Backbone size w/o insert (bp): 2550
  Vector type: Mammalian Expression
Growth in bacteria
  Bacterial resistance: Kanamycin, 50 μg/mL
  Growth temperature: 37°C
  Growth strain: NEB Stable
  Copy number: High Copy
Gene/Insert
  Gene/Insert name: SLC25A29 (alt name: FLJ38975, C14orf69)
  Species: H. sapiens (human)
  Insert size (bp): 912
  Entrez Gene: SLC25A29 (a.k.a. CACL, C14orf69, FLJ38975)
  Cloning method: Gateway Cloning
  Sequencing primers: 5′ M13-fwd; 3′ M13-rev
Terms and licenses: Academic/Nonprofit Terms; Industry Terms
Depositor comments: This plasmid contains a STOP codon at the end of the codon-optimized ORF. For the version of this plasmid that does not contain a STOP codon, please see Addgene plasmid 132028 For more information on the full Resolute plasmid collection, please see www.addgene.org/depositor-collections/re-solute/. Please provide your feedback on this plasmid to the RESOLUTE consortium by filling out their RESOLUTE repository feedback form: https://forms.office.com/Pages/ResponsePage.aspx?id=0e05yklzmkS7rjFGQL4N7z4feCLQvEJAmVcOCM_u885UN1JJRko0Ukg4TVQwNTZLOUxPQVJWT1NHUCQlQCN0PWcu
How to cite: pDONR221-SLC25A29_STOP was a gift from RESOLUTE Consortium & Giulio Superti-Furga (Addgene plasmid # 161194 ; http://n2t.net/addgene:161194 ; RRID:Addgene_161194)
