[The description below was written by a language model from this plasmid's Addgene catalogue record and pLannotate feature annotations shown in this document.]
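Description:
pDONR221-SLC25A29_STOP is a Gateway entry clone built on the pDONR221 backbone, carrying a codon-optimized open reading frame for human SLC25A29 (also known as C14orf69, CACL or ORNT3). Although catalogued under mammalian expression, the plasmid itself has no eukaryotic promoter upstream of the insert. It is a shuttle intermediate from which the ORF is moved into a destination vector of the user's choice. The sequenced record is 3,462 nt, consistent with the roughly 2.5 kb backbone plus a 912 bp insert. Propagation in E. coli relies on a high-copy ColE1/pUC-type origin, and selection is through an aminoglycoside phosphotransferase gene conferring kanamycin resistance.

The ORF sits between attL1 and attL2 sites, which recombine with attR sites in a destination vector during an LR Clonase reaction, transferring the coding sequence directionally and in frame. SLC25A29 encodes a mitochondrial carrier annotated as transporting basic amino acids such as arginine, lysine and homoarginine, and to a lesser extent ornithine and histidine, but not carnitine or acylcarnitines. This version retains a stop codon at the end of the ORF, so it suits untagged or N-terminally tagged expression; a companion clone without the stop codon exists for C-terminal fusions. Other backbone elements include rrnB T1 and T2 terminators upstream of attL1, which shield the insert from read-through transcription, a T7 promoter beyond attL2 facing back toward the insert, and small lacI and lacZα remnants with no functional role. M13 forward and reverse primer sites flank the cassette for sequence verification. The clone belongs to a consortium-generated collection of solute carrier constructs intended to support transporter research and drug discovery.
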