Features (pLannotate 1.2.2; 10 found; start..end, strand, type, name):
      1..100     +  protein_bind   attL1: mutant version of attL; recombination site for the Gateway® LR reaction LR Clonase™
    106..1014    +  CDS            SLC25A29: MCATL_HUMAN - Also known as C14orf69, ORNT3. Experimental evidence at protein level: Swiss-Prot protein existence level 1. Transports arginine, lysine, homoarginine, methylarginine and, to a much lesser extent, ornithine and histidine (PubMed:24652292). Can restore ornithine transport in cells lacking the primary mitochondrial ornithine transporter SLC25A15 (PubMed:19287344). Does not transport carnitine nor acylcarnitines (PubMed:24652292). Functions by both counter-exchange and uniport mechanisms (PubMed:24652292). From Homo sapiens (Human).
   1019..1118    -  protein_bind   attL2: mutant version of attL; recombination site for the Gateway® LR reaction LR Clonase™
   1136..1154    -  promoter       T7 promoter: promoter for bacteriophage T7 RNA polymerase
   1288..2097    +  CDS            KanR: aminoglycoside phosphotransferase; aph(3')-Ia; confers resistance to kanamycin in bacteria or G418 (Geneticin®) in eukaryotes
   2244..2832    +  rep_origin     ori: high-copy-number ColE1/pMB1/pBR322/pUC origin of replication
   3015..3107    +  CDS            lacI (fragment): lac repressor; lacI; The lac repressor binds to the lac operator to inhibit transcription in E. coli. This inhibition can be relieved by adding lactose or isopropyl-β-D-thiogalactopyranoside (IPTG).
   3162..3189    -  terminator     rrnB T2 terminator: transcription terminator T2 from the E. coli rrnB gene
   3321..3364    +  terminator     rrnB T1 terminator: Escherichia coli rrnB; transcription terminator T1 from the E. coli rrnB gene
   3411..3447    -  CDS            lacZα (fragment): LacZα fragment of β-galactosidase; lacZ fragment
>Addgene plasmid #161194 | pDONR221-SLC25A29_STOP | addgene full sequence | sequence record 369797 | Addgene NGS Result
CAAATAATGATTTTATTTTGACTGATAGTGACCTGTTCGTTGCAACACATTGATGAGCAATGCTTTTTTA
TAATGCCAACTTTGTACAAAAAAGCAGGCTCCACCATGGCCCTGGACTTCCTGGCAGGATGCGCAGGAGG
AGTGGCAGGCGTGCTGGTGGGCCACCCTTTTGATACCGTGAAGGTGCGGCTGCAGGTGCAGTCTGTGGAG
AAGCCACAGTACAGAGGCACCCTGCACTGTTTCAAGTCCATCATCAAGCAGGAGTCTGTGCTGGGCCTGT
ATAAGGGACTGGGAAGCCCTCTGATGGGACTGACCTTTATAAATGCTCTCGTGTTCGGCGTGCAGGGCAA
TACACTGCGGGCCCTGGGACACGACTCCCCACTGAACCAGTTTCTGGCAGGAGCAGCAGCAGGAGCAATC
CAGTGCGTGATCTGCTGTCCAATGGAGCTGGCCAAGACCAGGCTGCAGCTGCAGGACGCAGGACCAGCAC
GCACATACAAGGGCTCCCTGGATTGTCTGGCCCAGATCTATGGACACGAGGGACTGAGGGGAGTGAATAG
GGGCATGGTGAGCACCCTGCTGAGGGAGACACCCTCCTTCGGCGTGTACTTTCTGACCTATGACGCACTG
ACACGGGCCCTGGGATGCGAGCCCGGCGATAGACTGCTGGTGCCTAAGCTGCTGCTGGCAGGAGGCACCT
CCGGAATCGTGTCTTGGCTGAGCACATACCCCGTGGACGTGGTGAAGTCTAGGCTGCAGGCAGATGGACT
GAGGGGAGCACCTCGGTACAGAGGCATCCTGGATTGCGTGCACCAGTCTTATAGGGCAGAGGGATGGCGG
GTGTTCACCAGAGGACTGGCAAGCACACTGCTGAGGGCATTCCCTGTGAACGCAGCCACCTTTGCCACCG
TGACAGTGGTGCTGACATATGCCCGGGGCGAGGAGGCCGGCCCAGAGGGCGAGGCCGTGCCCGCCGCCCC
TGCCGGCCCAGCCCTGGCCCAGCCCAGCTCCCTGTAAGACCCAGCTTTCTTGTACAAAGTTGGCATTATA
AGAAAGCATTGCTTATCAATTTGTTGCAACGAACAGGTCACTATCAGTCAAAATAAAATCATTATTTGCC
ATCCAGCTGATATCCCCTATAGTGAGTCGTATTACATGGTCATAGCTGTTTCCTGGCAGCTCTGGCCCGT
GTCTCAAAATCTCTGATGTTACATTGCACAAGATAAAAATATATCATCATGAACAATAAAACTGTCTGCT
TACATAAACAGTAATACAAGGGGTGTTATGAGCCATATTCAACGGGAAACGTCGAGGCCGCGATTAAATT
CCAACATGGATGCTGATTTATATGGGTATAAATGGGCTCGCGATAATGTCGGGCAATCAGGTGCGACAAT
CTATCGCTTGTATGGGAAGCCCGATGCGCCAGAGTTGTTTCTGAAACATGGCAAAGGTAGCGTTGCCAAT
GATGTTACAGATGAGATGGTCAGACTAAACTGGCTGACGGAATTTATGCCTCTTCCGACCATCAAGCATT
TTATCCGTACTCCTGATGATGCATGGTTACTCACCACTGCGATCCCCGGAAAAACAGCATTCCAGGTATT
AGAAGAATATCCTGATTCAGGTGAAAATATTGTTGATGCGCTGGCAGTGTTCCTGCGCCGGTTGCATTCG
ATTCCTGTTTGTAATTGTCCTTTTAACAGCGATCGCGTATTTCGTCTCGCTCAGGCGCAATCACGAATGA
ATAACGGTTTGGTTGATGCGAGTGATTTTGATGACGAGCGTAATGGCTGGCCTGTTGAACAAGTCTGGAA
AGAAATGCATAAACTTTTGCCATTCTCACCGGATTCAGTCGTCACTCATGGTGATTTCTCACTTGATAAC
CTTATTTTTGACGAGGGGAAATTAATAGGTTGTATTGATGTTGGACGAGTCGGAATCGCAGACCGATACC
AGGATCTTGCCATCCTATGGAACTGCCTCGGTGAGTTTTCTCCTTCATTACAGAAACGGCTTTTTCAAAA
ATATGGTATTGATAATCCTGATATGAATAAATTGCAGTTTCATTTGATGCTCGATGAGTTTTTCTAATCA
GAATTGGTTAATTGGTTGTAACACTGGCAGAGCATTACGCTGACTTGACGGGACGGCGCAAGCTCATGAC
CAAAATCCCTTAACGTGAGTTACGCGTCGTTCCACTGAGCGTCAGACCCCGTAGAAAAGATCAAAGGATC
TTCTTGAGATCCTTTTTTTCTGCGCGTAATCTGCTGCTTGCAAACAAAAAAACCACCGCTACCAGCGGTG
GTTTGTTTGCCGGATCAAGAGCTACCAACTCTTTTTCCGAAGGTAACTGGCTTCAGCAGAGCGCAGATAC
CAAATACTGTTCTTCTAGTGTAGCCGTAGTTAGGCCACCACTTCAAGAACTCTGTAGCACCGCCTACATA
CCTCGCTCTGCTAATCCTGTTACCAGTGGCTGCTGCCAGTGGCGATAAGTCGTGTCTTACCGGGTTGGAC
TCAAGACGATAGTTACCGGATAAGGCGCAGCGGTCGGGCTGAACGGGGGGTTCGTGCACACAGCCCAGCT
TGGAGCGAACGACCTACACCGAACTGAGATACCTACAGCGTGAGCTATGAGAAAGCGCCACGCTTCCCGA
AGGGAGAAAGGCGGACAGGTATCCGGTAAGCGGCAGGGTCGGAACAGGAGAGCGCACGAGGGAGCTTCCA
GGGGGAAACGCCTGGTATCTTTATAGTCCTGTCGGGTTTCGCCACCTCTGACTTGAGCGTCGATTTTTGT
GATGCTCGTCAGGGGGGCGGAGCCTATGGAAAAACGCCAGCAACGCGGCCTTTTTACGGTTCCTGGCCTT
TTGCTGGCCTTTTGCTCACATGTTCTTTCCTGCGTTATCCCCTGATTCTGTGGATAACCGTATTACCGCC
TTTGAGTGAGCTGATACCGCTCGCCGCAGCCGAACGACCGAGCGCAGCGAGTCAGTGAGCGAGGAAGCGG
AAGAGCGCCCAATACGCAAACCGCCTCTCCCCGCGCGTTGGCCGATTCATTAATGCAGCTGGCACGACAG
GTTTCCCGACTGGAAAGCGGGCAGTGAGCGCAACGCAATTAATACGCGTACCGCTAGCCAGGAAGAGTTT
GTAGAAACGCAAAAAGGCCATCCGTCAGGATGGCCTTCTGCTTAGTTTGATGCCTGGCAGTTTATGGCGG
GCGTCCTGCCCGCCACCCTCCGGGCCGTTGCTTCACAACGTTCAAATCCGCTCCCGGCGGATTTGTCCTA
CTCAGGAGAGCGTTCACCGACAAACAACAGATAAAACGAAAGGCCCAGTCTTCCGACTGAGCCTTTCGTT
TTATTTGATGCCTGGCAGTTCCCTACTCTCGCGTTAACGCTAGCATGGATGTTTTCCCAGTCACGACGTT
GTAAAACGACGGCCAGTCTTAAGCTCGGGCCC
