>Addgene plasmid #161194 | pDONR221-SLC25A29_STOP | depositor partial sequence | sequence record 312323 | Codon-optimized ORF of SLC25A29
ATGGCCCTGGACTTCCTGGCAGGATGCGCAGGAGGAGTGGCAGGCGTGCTGGTGGGCCACCCTTTTGATA
CCGTGAAGGTGCGGCTGCAGGTGCAGTCTGTGGAGAAGCCACAGTACAGAGGCACCCTGCACTGTTTCAA
GTCCATCATCAAGCAGGAGTCTGTGCTGGGCCTGTATAAGGGACTGGGAAGCCCTCTGATGGGACTGACC
TTTATAAATGCTCTCGTGTTCGGCGTGCAGGGCAATACACTGCGGGCCCTGGGACACGACTCCCCACTGA
ACCAGTTTCTGGCAGGAGCAGCAGCAGGAGCAATCCAGTGCGTGATCTGCTGTCCAATGGAGCTGGCCAA
GACCAGGCTGCAGCTGCAGGACGCAGGACCAGCACGCACATACAAGGGCTCCCTGGATTGTCTGGCCCAG
ATCTATGGACACGAGGGACTGAGGGGAGTGAATAGGGGCATGGTGAGCACCCTGCTGAGGGAGACACCCT
CCTTCGGCGTGTACTTTCTGACCTATGACGCACTGACACGGGCCCTGGGATGCGAGCCCGGCGATAGACT
GCTGGTGCCTAAGCTGCTGCTGGCAGGAGGCACCTCCGGAATCGTGTCTTGGCTGAGCACATACCCCGTG
GACGTGGTGAAGTCTAGGCTGCAGGCAGATGGACTGAGGGGAGCACCTCGGTACAGAGGCATCCTGGATT
GCGTGCACCAGTCTTATAGGGCAGAGGGATGGCGGGTGTTCACCAGAGGACTGGCAAGCACACTGCTGAG
GGCATTCCCTGTGAACGCAGCCACCTTTGCCACCGTGACAGTGGTGCTGACATATGCCCGGGGCGAGGAG
GCCGGCCCAGAGGGCGAGGCCGTGCCCGCCGCCCCTGCCGGCCCAGCCCTGGCCCAGCCCAGCTCCCTGT
AA
